>Addgene plasmid #26236 | pBPGAL80Uw-6 | depositor full sequence | sequence record 12340 | Author sequence
TAAGAAACCATTATTATCATGACATTAACCTATAAAAATAGGCGTATCACGAGGCCCTTTCGTCTTCAAG
AATTCGTTTATCACAAGTTTGTACAAAAAAGCTGAACGAGAAACGTAAAATGATATAAATATCAATATAT
TAAATTAGATTTTGCATAAAAAACAGACTACATAATACTGTAAAACACAACATATCCAGTCACTATGGCG
GCCGCATTAGGCACCCCAGGCTTTACACTTTATGCTTCCGGCTCGTATAATGTGTGGATTTTGAGTTAGG
ATCCGTCGAGATTTTCAGGAGCTAAGGAAGCTAAAATGGAGAAAAAAATCACTGGATATACCACCGTTGA
TATATCCCAATGGCATCGTAAAGAACATTTTGAGGCATTTCAGTCAGTTGCTCAATGTACCTATAACCAG
ACCGTTCAGCTGGATATTACGGCCTTTTTAAAGACCGTAAAGAAAAATAAGCACAAGTTTTATCCGGCCT
TTATTCACATTCTTGCCCGCCTGATGAATGCTCATCCGGAATTCCGTATGGCAATGAAAGACGGTGAGCT
GGTGATATGGGATAGTGTTCACCCTTGTTACACCGTTTTCCATGAGCAAACTGAAACGTTTTCATCGCTC
TGGAGTGAATACCACGACGATTTCCGGCAGTTTCTACACATATATTCGCAAGATGTGGCGTGTTACGGTG
AAAACCTGGCCTATTTCCCTAAAGGGTTTATTGAGAATATGTTTTTCGTCTCAGCCAATCCCTGGGTGAG
TTTCACCAGTTTTGATTTAAACGTGGCCAATATGGACAACTTCTTCGCCCCCGTTTTCACCATGGGCAAA
TATTATACGCAAGGCGACAAGGTGCTGATGCCGCTGGCGATTCAGGTTCATCATGCCGTTTGTGATGGCT
TCCATGTCGGCAGAATGCTTAATGAATTACAACAGTACTGCGATGAGTGGCAGGGCGGGGCGTAAACGCG
TGGATCCGGCTTACTAAAAGCCAGATAACAGTATGCGTATTTGCGCGCTGATTTTTGCGGTATAAGAATA
TATACTGATATGTATACCCGAAGTATGTCAAAAAGAGGTATGCTATGAAGCAGCGTATTACAGTGACAGT
TGACAGCGACAGCTATCAGTTGCTCAAGGCATATATGATGTCAATATCTCCGGTCTGGTAAGCACAACCA
TGCAGAATGAAGCCCGTCGTCTGCGTGCCGAACGCTGGAAAGCGGAAAATCAGGAAGGGATGGCTGAGGT
CGCCCGGTTTATTGAAATGAACGGCTCTTTTGCTGACGAGAACAGGGGCTGGTGAAATGCAGTTTAAGGT
TTACACCTATAAAAGAGAGAGCCGTTATCGTCTGTTTGTGGATGTACAGAGTGATATTATTGACACGCCC
GGGCGACGGATGGTGATCCCCCTGGCCAGTGCACGTCTGCTGTCAGATAAAGTCTCCCGTGAACTTTACC
CGGTGGTGCATATCGGGGATGAAAGCTGGCGCATGATGACCACCGATATGGCCAGTGTGCCGGTCTCCGT
TATCGGGGAAGAAGTGGCTGATCTCAGCCACCGCGAAAATGACATCAAAAACGCCATTAACCTGATGTTC
TGGGGAATATAAATGTCAGGCTCCCTTATACACAGCCAGTCTGCAGGTCGACCATAGTGACTGGATATGT
TGTGTTTTACAGTATTATGTAGTCTGTTTTTTATGCAAAATCTAATTTAATATATTGATATTTATATCAT
TTTACGTTTCTCGTTCAGCTTTCTTGTACAAAGTGGTGATAAACGGCCGGCCGAGCTCGCCCGGGGATCG
AGCGCAGCGGTATAAAAGGGCGCGGGGTGGCTGAGAGCATCAGTTGTGAATGAATGTTCGAGCCGAGCAG
ACGTGCCGCTGCCTTCGTTAATATCCTTTGAATAAGCCAACTTTGAATCACAAGACGCATACCAAACGGT
ACCAAAAGGTAGGTTCAACCACTGATGCCTAGGCACACCGAAACGACTAACCCTAATTCTTATCCTTTAC
TTCAGGCTAGCAATCAAAATGGATTACAACAAAAGGAGTAGTGTGAGTACGGTGCCGAATGCTGCTCCCA
TTCGCGTGGGCTTCGTGGGATTGAACGCGGCTAAGGGTTGGGCCATTAAAACGCATTATCCAGCCATACT
GCAGCTGAGCTCCCAGTTCCAAATAACAGCGCTTTATTCCCCCAAGATCGAGACGTCCATTGCGACAATT
CAGAGGCTGAAGTTGTCCAACGCCACAGCTTTCCCAACACTCGAGAGCTTCGCCTCGAGCTCCACGATCG
ATATGATTGTGATCGCAATCCAGGTGGCTTCCCACTACGAGGTGGTAATGCCCCTGCTCGAGTTTTCGAA
GAACAATCCTAATCTGAAGTATTTGTTTGTGGAATGGGCACTGGCCTGCTCGCTCGATCAGGCGGAGTCG
ATCTATAAGGCCGCTGCAGAGCGGGGCGTGCAAACAATAATCAGTCTGCAGGGACGAAAGAGCCCGTACA
TTTTGCGGGCAAAAGAGCTTATCTCCCAGGGCTACATCGGCGATATAAATAGCATCGAGATTGCAGGTAA
CGGAGGTTGGTACGGTTACGAGCGGCCGGTGAAAAGCCCGAAATACATTTACGAGATCGGAAACGGAGTT
GATCTGGTGACCACCACGTTCGGTCACACGATAGATATATTGCAGTACATGACCAGTTCGTACTTCAGCC
GTATCAATGCCATGGTGTTTAACAACATTCCAGAACAGGAGCTCATTGATGAGAGGGGCAATCGCCTGGG
CCAGCGGGTCCCAAAGACTGTCCCAGATCATCTCTTGTTCCAGGGCACGCTGCTCAACGGAAATGTTCCT
GTGTCCTGTTCCTTTAAGGGAGGCAAGCCTACGAAAAAGTTCACCAAGAATCTGGTCATAGATATCCATG
GTACAAAGGGTGATCTGAAGCTGGAGGGTGACGCTGGATTTGCGGAAATCTCGAATCTCGTTCTGTATTA
TTCGGGCACCCGCGCCAATGATTTTCCCCTGGCCAATGGTCAGCAGGCACCCTTGGACCCCGGCTACGAC
GCAGGCAAGGAGATTATGGAGGTGTATCACCTCCGAAACTACAACGCGATCGTTGGTAATATACACCGGC
TCTACCAGAGTATCAGCGATTTCCACTTCAACACCAAGAAAATCCCCGAGCTTCCATCGCAGTTCGTAAT
GCAAGGCTTCGATTTCGAAGGCTTTCCCACCCTGATGGATGCCTTGATCTTGCATCGCCTGATTGAAAGT
GTCTACAAGTCGAATATGATGGGCAGTACCCTGAATGTTTCCAACATCTCCCACTACTCGCTTTAAAAGC
TTAATCAACCTCTGGATTACAAAATTTGTGAAAGATTGACTGGTATTCTTAACTATGTTGCTCCTTTTAC
GCTATGTGGATACGCTGCTTTAATGCCTTTGTATCATGCTATTGCTTCCCGTATGGCTTTCATTTTCTCC
TCCTTGTATAAATCCTGGTTGCTGTCTCTTTATGAGGAGTTGTGGCCCGTTGTCAGGCAACGTGGCGTGG
TGTGCACTGTGTTTGCTGACGCAACCCCCACTGGTTGGGGCATTGCCACCACCTGTCAGCTCCTTTCCGG
GACTTTCGCTTTCCCCCTCCCTATTGCCACGGCGGAACTCATCGCCGCCTGCCTTGCCCGCTGCTGGACA
GGGGCTCGGCTGTTGGGCACTGACAATTCCGTGGTGTTGTCGGGGAAATCATCGTCCTTTCCTTGGCTGC
TCGCCTGTGTTGCCACCTGGATTCTGCGCGGGACGTCCTTCTGCTACGTCCCTTCGGCCCTCAATCCAGC
GGACCTTCCTTCCCGCGGCCTGCTGCCGGCTCTGCGGCCTCTTCCGCGTCTTCGCCTTCGCCCTCAGACG
AGTCGGATCTCCCTTTGGGCCGCCTCCCCGCCTGAAGCTTCCTAGGGATCTTTGTGAAGGAACCTTACTT
CTGTGGTGTGACATAATTGGACAAACTACCTACAGAGATTTAAAGCTCTAAGGTAAATATAAAATTTTTA
AGTGTATAATGTGTTAAACTACTGATTCTAATTGTTTGTGTATTTTAGATTCCAACCTATGGAACTGATG
AATGGGAGCAGTGGTGGAATGCCTTTAATGAGGAAAACCTGTTTTGCTCAGAAGAAATGCCATCTAGTGA
TGATGAGGCTACTGCTGACTCTCAACATTCTACTCCTCCAAAAAAGAAGAGAAAGGTAGAAGACCCCAAG
GACTTTCCTTCAGAATTGCTAAGTTTTTTGAGTCATGCTGTGTTTAGTAATAGAACTCTTGCTTGCTTTG
CTATTTACACCACAAAGGAAAAAGCTGCACTGCTATACAAGAAAATTATGGAAAAATATTTGATGTATAG
TGCCTTGACTAGAGATCATAATCAGCCATACCACATTTGTAGAGGTTTTACTTGCTTTAAAAAACCTCCC
ACACCTCCCCCTGAACCTGAAACATAAAATGAATGCAATTGTTGTTGTTAACTTGTTTATTGCAGCTTAT
AATGGTTACAAATAAAGCAATAGCATCACAAATTTCACAAATAAAGCATTTTTTTCACTGCATTCTAGTT
GTGGTTTGTCCAAACTCATCAATGTATCTTATCATGTCTACCGGTACTAGTTCTAGAGCGGCCGCTGGCC
ACGGGTGCGCATGATCGTGCTCCTGTCGTTGAGGACCCGGCTAGGCTGGCGGGGTTGCCTTACTGGTTAG
CAGAATGAATCACCGATACGCGAGCGAACGTGAAGCGACTGCTGCTGCAAAACGTCTGCGACCTGAGCAA
CAACATGAATGGTCTTCGGTTTCCGTGTTTCGTAAAGTCTGGAAACGCGGAAGTCAGCGCCCTGCACCAT
TATGTTCCGGAGGCGCGCCCTAGTTCCAGTGAAATCCAAGCATTTTCTAAATTAAATGTATTCTTATTAT
TATAGTTGTTATTTTTGATATATATAAACAACACTATTATGCCCACCATTTTTTTGAGATGCATCTACAC
AAGGAACAAACACTGGATGTCACTTTCAGTTCAAATTGTAACGCTAATCACTCCGAACAGGTCACAAAAA
ATTACCTTAAAAAGTCATAATATTAAATTAGAATAAATATAGCTGTGAGGGAAATATATACAAATATATT
GGAGCAAATAAATTGTACATACAAATATTTATTACTAATTTCTATTGAGACGAAATGAACCACTCGGAAC
CATTTGAGCGAACCGAATCGCGCGGAACTAACGACAGTCGCTCCAAGGTCGTCGAACAAAAGGTGAATGT
GTTGCGGAGAGCGGGTGGGAGACAGCGAAAGAGCAACTACGAAACGTGGTGTGGTGGAGGTGAATTATGA
AGAGGGCGCGCGATTTGAAAAGTATGTATATAAAAAATATATCCCGGTGTTTTATGTAGCGATAAACGAG
TTTTTGATGTAAGGTATGCAGGTGTGTAAGTCTTTTGGTTAGAAGACAAATCCAAAGTCTACTTGTGGGG
ATGTTCGAAGGGGAAATACTTGTATTCTATAGGTCATATCTTGTTTTTATTGGCACAAATATAATTACAT
TAGCTTTTTGAGGGGGCAATAAACAGTAAACACGATGGTAATAATGGTAAAAAAAAAAAACAAGCAGTTA
TTTCGGATATATGTCGGCTACTCCTTGCGTCGGGCCCGAAGTCTTAGAGCCAGATATGCGAGCACCCGGA
AGCTCACGATGAGAATGGCCAGACCCACGTAGTCCAGCGGCAGATCGGCGGCGGAGAAGTTAAGCGTCTC
CAGGATGACCTTGCCCGAACTGGGGCACGTGGTGTTCGACGATGTGCAGCTAATTTCGCCCGGCTCCACG
TCCGCCCATTGGTTAATCAGCAGACCCTCGTTGGCGTAACGGAACCATGAGAGGTACGACAACCATTTGA
GGTATACTGGCACCGAGCCCGAGTTCAAGAAGAAGCCGCCAAAGAGCAGGAATGGTATGATAACCGGCGG
ACCCACAGACAGCGCCATCGAGGTCGAGGAGCTGGCGCAGGATATTAGATATCCGAAGGACGTTGACACA
TTGGCCACCAGAGTGACCAGCGCCAGGCAGTTGAAGAAGTGCAGCACTCCGGCCCGCAGTCCGATCATCG
GATAGGCAATCGCCGTGAAGACCAGTGGCACTGTGAGAAAAAGCGGCAATTCGGCAATCGTTTTGCCCAG
AAAGTATGTGTCACAGCGATAAAGTCGACTTCGGGCCTCCCTCATAAAAACTGGCAGCTCTGAGGTGAAC
ACCTAAATCGAATCGATTCATTAGAAAGTTAGTAAATTATTGAAATGCAAATGTATTCTAAACATGACTT
ACATTTATCGTGGCAAAGACGTTTTGAAAGGTCATGTTGGTCAGGAAGAGGAAGATGGCTCCGTTGATAT
TCATCACACCCACTTGCGTGAGTTGTTGGCCCAAAAAGATGAGGCCAATCAAGATGGCAACCATCTGCAA
ATTAAAATGTTACTCGCATCTCATTAATATTCGCGAGTTAAATGAAATTTATTTATCTTCTGCAAAACTA
TAAACTATACATCTCATTGAAAAAAACTAAGAAGGGTGTGGAATCAGGCAATTCTATCTAAAATCTAGCG
AATTTGTTTCCAAGAATTGTAAGCGTTATATCATTTGTTTCCACTGGAACCACTCACCGTTGTCTGAATA
AGTCGCACTTTTACGAGGAGTGGTTCCTTGAGCACCGACAGCCAGGATCGCCACAGGACCGCCCGGAACT
GCATGAACCAGGTGGCCTTGTAGGTGTACCCATTCTCCGGCTGCTCCAGTGGCTTCTCCAGATTTTTGGT
GGCCAACAACTGCTCCATATCCCGGGCTACTTTGCTAATGGCAAAATTGTCGCATATCTTGGCGATCCGA
TCACGGGACTCGATCTCCCGTCCGGGCACAACGGCCAACACCTGTACGTAAAAGTCCGCCGGATTGTAGT
TGGTAGGACACTGGGCACCCACGCTGGATAGGAGTTGAGATGTTATGTAATACTAGATACCCTTAATAAA
CACATCGAACTCACTAGGAAAAGAAGTCGACGGCTTCGCTGGGAGTGCCCAAGAAAGCTACCCTGCCCTC
GGCCATCAGAAGGATCTTGTCAAAGAGCTCAAACAGCTCGGAAGACGGCTGATGAATGGTCAGGATGACG
GTCTTGCCCTTCTGCGACAGCTTCTTCAGCACCTGGACGACGCTGTGGGCGGTAAAGGAGTCCAGTCCGG
AGGTGGGCTCATCGCAGATCAGAAGCGGCGGATCGGTTAGAGCCTCGGAGGCGAATGCCAGACGCTTCCT
TTCTCCGCCGGACAGACCTTTCACCCTGCCGGGCACACCGATGATCGTGTGCTGACATTTGCTGAGCGAA
AGCTCCTGGATCACCTGATCCACGCGGGCCACTCGCTGCCGATAGGTCAGATGTCGTGGCATCCGCACCA
TGGCTTGGAAAATCAGGTGTTCCCTGGCCGTTAGGGAGCCGATAAAGAGGTCATCCTGCTGGACATAGGC
GCACCTGGCCTGCATCTCCTTGGCGTCCACAGGTTGGCCATTGAGCAGTCGCATCCCGGATGGCGATACT
TGGATGCCCTGCGGCGATCGAAAGGCAAGGGCATTCAGCAGGGTCGTCTTTCCGGCACCGGAACTGCCCA
TCACGGCCAAAAGTTCGCCCGGATAGGCCACGCCGCAAACTGAGTTTCAAATTGGTAATTGGACCCTTTA
TTAAGATTTCACACAGATCAGCCGACTGCGAATAGAAACTCACCGTTCTTGAGCAAATGTTTCCTGGGCG
CCGGTATGTGTCGCTCGTTGCAGAATAGTCCGCGTGTCCGGTTGACCAGCTGCCGCCATCCGGAGCCCGG
CTGATTGACCGCCCCAAAGATGTCCATATTGTGCCAGGCATAGGTGAGGTTCTCGGCTAGTTGGCCGCTC
CCTGAACCGGAGTCCTCCGGCGGACTGGGTGGCCGGAGCGTGCCGTAGTTTTTGGCCTGCCCGAAGCCCT
GGTTAATGCAGCTCTGCGAAGCCGCTCCGCTGTCACCCTGCAATGATAGGGGATCTCAAATATCAACTAC
TAGCGTTATGCTCATCTAACCCCGAACAAAAAGTACCCCGAAGTATCCTACGAAGTAGGTTTATACTTTT
ATTTATTTTTTGTGCATCTAGGATCAGCTTAAAATATCTGGTTGTTATATTTTTTGTAAAAAAGAATATA
GTCGAAAATGAATGCCTTTAGATGTCTTGATCATGATATGATCTCAAAAATTGTCTTATATAGCGAGAAC
AGCTACCAGAATAATCTGTTTCGTGTCACTATTTGTTTGTGCAATTGCGGTTTGGGATTTTTGTGGGTCG
CAGTTCTCACGCCGCATACAATTTGATGTTGCAATCGCAGTTCCTATAGATCAAGTGAACTTAAGATGTA
TGCACATGTACTACTCACATTGTTCAGATGCTCGGCAGATGGGTGTTTGCTGCCTCCGCGAATTAATAGC
TCCTGATCCTCTTGGCCCATTGCCGGGATTTTTCACACTTTCCCCTGCTTACCCACCCAAAACCAATCAC
CACCCCAATCACTCAAAAAACAAACAAAAATAAGAAGCGAGAGGAGTTTTGGCACAGCACTTTGTGTTTA
ATTGATGGCGTAAACCGCTTGGAGCTTCGTCACGAAACCGCTGACAAAATGCAACTGAAGGCGGACATTG
ACGCTACGTAACGCTACAAACGGTGGCGAAAGAGATAGCGGACGCAGCGGCGAAAGAGACGGCGATATTT
CTGTGGACAGAGAAGGAGGCAAACAGCGCTGACTTTGAGTGGAATGTCATTTTGAGTGAGAGGTAATCGA
AAGAACCTGGTACATCAAATACCCTTGGATCGAAGTAAATTTAAAACTGATCAGATAAGTTCAATGATAT
CCAGTGCAGTAAAAAAAAAAAATGTTTTTTTTATCTACTTTCCGCAAAAATGGGTTTTATTAACTTACAT
ACATACTAGGCGCGCCCATATGTTCGGCTTGTCGACATGCCCGCCGTGACCGTCGAGAACCCGCTGACGC
TGCCCCGCGTATCCGCACCCGCCGACGCCGTCGCACGTCCCGTGCTCACCGTGACCACCGCGCCCAGCGG
TTTCGAGGGCGAGGGCTTCCCGGTGCGCCGCGCGTTCGCCGGGATCAACTACCGCCACCTCGACCCGTTC
ATCATGATGGACCAGATGGGTGAGGTGGAGTACGCGCCCGGGGAGCCCAAGGGCACGCCCTGGCACCCGC
ACCGCGGCTTCGAGACCGTGACCTACATCGTCGACGGTAACATGTGAGCAAAAGGCCAGCAAAAGGCCAG
GAACCGTAAAAAGGCCGCGTTGCTGGCGTTTTTCCATAGGCTCCGCCCCCCTGACGAGCATCACAAAAAT
CGACGCTCAAGTCAGAGGTGGCGAAACCCGACAGGACTATAAAGATACCAGGCGTTTCCCCCTGGAAGCT
CCCTCGTGCGCTCTCCTGTTCCGACCCTGCCGCTTACCGGATACCTGTCCGCCTTTCTCCCTTCGGGAAG
CGTGGCGCTTTCTCATAGCTCACGCTGTAGGTATCTCAGTTCGGTGTAGGTCGTTCGCTCCAAGCTGGGC
TGTGTGCACGAACCCCCCGTTCAGCCCGACCGCTGCGCCTTATCCGGTAACTATCGTCTTGAGTCCAACC
CGGTAAGACACGACTTATCGCCACTGGCAGCAGCCACTGGTAACAGGATTAGCAGAGCGAGGTATGTAGG
CGGTGCTACAGAGTTCTTGAAGTGGTGGCCTAACTACGGCTACACTAGAAGAACAGTATTTGGTATCTGC
GCTCTGCTGAAGCCAGTTACCTTCGGAAAAAGAGTTGGTAGCTCTTGATCCGGCAAACAAACCACCGCTG
GTAGCGGTGGTTTTTTTGTTTGCAAGCAGCAGATTACGCGCAGAAAAAAAGGATCTCAAGAAGATCCTTT
GATCTTTTCTACGGGGTCTGACGCTCAGTGGAACGAAAACTCACGTTAAGGGATTTTGGTCATGAGATTA
TCAAAAAGGATCTTCACCTAGATCCTTTTAAATTAAAAATGAAGTTTTAAATCAATCTAAAGTATATATG
AGTAAACTTGGTCTGACAGTTACCAATGCTTAATCAGTGAGGCACCTATCTCAGCGATCTGTCTATTTCG
TTCATCCATAGTTGCCTGACTCCCCGTCGTGTAGATAACTACGATACGGGAGGGCTTACCATCTGGCCCC
AGTGCTGCAATGATACCGCGAGACCCACGCTCACCGGCTCCAGATTTATCAGCAATAAACCAGCCAGCCG
GAAGGGCCGAGCGCAGAAGTGGTCCTGCAACTTTATCCGCCTCCATCCAGTCTATTAATTGTTGCCGGGA
AGCTAGAGTAAGTAGTTCGCCAGTTAATAGTTTGCGCAACGTTGTTGCCATTGCTACAGGCATCGTGGTG
TCACGCTCGTCGTTTGGTATGGCTTCATTCAGCTCCGGTTCCCAACGATCAAGGCGAGTTACATGATCCC
CCATGTTGTGCAAAAAAGCGGTTAGCTCCTTCGGTCCTCCGATCGTTGTCAGAAGTAAGTTGGCCGCAGT
GTTATCACTCATGGTTATGGCAGCACTGCATAATTCTCTTACTGTCATGCCATCCGTAAGATGCTTTTCT
GTGACTGGTGAGTACTCAACCAAGTCATTCTGAGAATAGTGTATGCGGCGACCGAGTTGCTCTTGCCCGG
CGTCAATACGGGATAATACCGCGCCACATAGCAGAACTTTAAAAGTGCTCATCATTGGAAAACGTTCTTC
GGGGCGAAAACTCTCAAGGATCTTACCGCTGTTGAGATCCAGTTCGATGTAACCCACTCGTGCACCCAAC
TGATCTTCAGCATCTTTTACTTTCACCAGCGTTTCTGGGTGAGCAAAAACAGGAAGGCAAAATGCCGCAA
AAAAGGGAATAAGGGCGACACGGAAATGTTGAATACTCATACTCTTCCTTTTTCAATATTATTGAAGCAT
TTATCAGGGTTATTGTCTCATGAGCGGATACATATTTGAATGTATTTAGAAAAATAAACAAATAGGGGTT
CCGCGCACATTTCCCCGAAAAGTGCCACCTGACGTC
Features (pLannotate 1.2.2; 23 found; start..end, strand, type, name):
     83..207     +  protein_bind   attR1: mutant version of attR; recombination site for the Gateway® LR reaction LR Clonase™
    232..262     +  promoter       lac UV5 promoter: E. coli lac promoter with an "up" mutation
    286..315     +  promoter       cat promoter (fragment): promoter of the E. coli cat gene encoding chloramphenicol acetyltransferase
    316..975     +  CDS            CmR: chloramphenicol acetyltransferase; cat; confers resistance to chloramphenicol
   1154..1312    +  CDS            ccdA (fragment): CCDA_ECO57 - Also known as H, letA. Experimental evidence at protein level: Swiss-Prot protein existence level 1. Antitoxin component of a type II toxin-antitoxin (TA) system which inhibits the post-segregational killing (PSK) of plasmid-free cells, also referred to as a plasmid addiction system. Binds to and blocks the activity of CcdB; will also remove bound CcdB protein from the CcdB-GyrA complex by forming a CcdA-CcdB complex, a process termed rejuvenation. Functions as a transcriptional corepressor for the ccdAB operon, repression also requires CcdB (By similarity). From Escherichia coli
   1317..1619    +  CDS            ccdB: CCDB_ECOLI - Also known as G, letB, letD. Experimental evidence at protein level: Swiss-Prot protein existence level 1. Toxic component of a type II toxin-antitoxin (TA) system, functioning in plasmid maintainence. Responsible for the post- segregational killing (PSK) of plasmid-free cells, also referred to as a plasmid addiction system. Half-life of over 2 hours. Cell killing by CcdB is accompanied by filamentation, defects in chromosome and plasmid segregation, defects in cell division, formation of anucleate cells, decreased DNA synthesis and plasmid loss. Interferes with the activity of DN
   1663..1787    -  protein_bind   attR2: mutant version of attR; recombination site for the Gateway® LR reaction LR Clonase™
   1969..2035    +  intron         Mhc intron: modified Drosophila myosin heavy chain intron 16 (Pfeiffer et al., 2010)
   2049..3353    +  CDS            GAL80: GAL80_YEAST - Experimental evidence at protein level: Swiss-Prot protein existence level 1. This protein is a negative regulator for the gene expression of the lactose/galactose metabolic genes. It binds to GAL4 and so blocks transcriptional activation by it, in the absence of an inducing sugar. From Saccharomyces cerevisiae (strain ATCC 204508 / S288c) (Baker's yeast).
   3363..3951    +  misc_feature   WPRE: woodchuck hepatitis virus posttranscriptional regulatory element
   3967..4041    +  CDS            small t antigen (fragment): SV40 (simian virus 40) small t antigen
   4043..4108    +  intron         small t intron: SV40 (simian virus 40) small t antigen intron
   4238..4258    +  CDS            SV40 NLS: nuclear localization signal of SV40 (simian virus 40) large T antigen
   4265..4399    +  CDS            LT_POVHA (fragment): Protein inferred from homology: Swiss-Prot protein existence level 3. Isoform large T antigen is a key early protein essential for both driving viral replication and inducing cellular transformation. Plays a role in viral genome replication by driving entry of quiescent cells into the cell cycle and by autoregulating the synthesis of viral early mRNA. Displays highly oncogenic activities by corrupting the host cellular checkpoint mechanisms that guard cell division and the transcription, replication, and repair of DNA. Participates in the modulation of cellular gene expression preceeding viral
   4424..4507    +  CDS            large T antigen (fragment): large T antigen from SV40 (simian virus 40)
   4530..4651    +  polyA_signal   SV40 poly(A) signal: SV40 polyadenylation signal
   4666..4685    -  misc_feature   MCS (fragment): pBluescript multiple cloning site
   4760..4915    -  CDS            YPB1_ECOLX (fragment): Protein predicted: Swiss-Prot protein existence level 4. From Escherichia coli.
   5688..8560    -  CDS            mini-white: Drosophila white gene eye color pigment; white; This is a modified version of the white gene lacking part of the first intron.
   9255..9324    -  protein_bind   attB: attB site for the φC31 integrase (Groth et al., 2000) phage φC31 integrase
   9411..9999    -  rep_origin     ori: high-copy-number ColE1/pMB1/pBR322/pUC origin of replication
  10170..11030   -  CDS            AmpR: β-lactamase; bla; confers resistance to ampicillin, carbenicillin, and related antibiotics
  11031..11135   -  promoter       AmpR promoter: bla
