>Addgene plasmid #26236 | pBPGAL80Uw-6 | addgene full sequence | sequence record 197264 | Addgene NGS Result
TAAGAAACCATTATTATCATGACATTAACCTATAAAAATAGGCGTATCACGAGGCCCTTTCGTCTTCAAG
AATTCGTTTATCACAAGTTTGTACAAAAAAGCTGAACGAGAAACGTAAAATGATATAAATATCAATATAT
TAAATTAGATTTTGCATAAAAAACAGACTACATAATACTGTAAAACACAACATATCCAGTCACTATGGCG
GCCGCATTAGGCACCCCAGGCTTTACACTTTATGCTTCCGGCTCGTATAATGTGTGGATTTTGAGTTAGG
ATCCGTCGAGATTTTCAGGAGCTAAGGAAGCTAAAATGGAGAAAAAAATCACTGGATATACCACCGTTGA
TATATCCCAATGGCATCGTAAAGAACATTTTGAGGCATTTCAGTCAGTTGCTCAATGTACCTATAACCAG
ACCGTTCAGCTGGATATTACGGCCTTTTTAAAGACCGTAAAGAAAAATAAGCACAAGTTTTATCCGGCCT
TTATTCACATTCTTGCCCGCCTGATGAATGCTCATCCGGAATTCCGTATGGCAATGAAAGACGGTGAGCT
GGTGATATGGGATAGTGTTCACCCTTGTTACACCGTTTTCCATGAGCAAACTGAAACGTTTTCATCGCTC
TGGAGTGAATACCACGACGATTTCCGGCAGTTTCTACACATATATTCGCAAGATGTGGCGTGTTACGGTG
AAAACCTGGCCTATTTCCCTAAAGGGTTTATTGAGAATATGTTTTTCGTCTCAGCCAATCCCTGGGTGAG
TTTCACCAGTTTTGATTTAAACGTGGCCAATATGGACAACTTCTTCGCCCCCGTTTTCACCATGGGCAAA
TATTATACGCAAGGCGACAAGGTGCTGATGCCGCTGGCGATTCAGGTTCATCATGCCGTTTGTGATGGCT
TCCATGTCGGCAGAATGCTTAATGAATTACAACAGTACTGCGATGAGTGGCAGGGCGGGGCGTAAACGCG
TGGATCCGGCTTACTAAAAGCCAGATAACAGTATGCGTATTTGCGCGCTGATTTTTGCGGTATAAGAATA
TATACTGATATGTATACCCGAAGTATGTCAAAAAGAGGTATGCTATGAAGCAGCGTATTACAGTGACAGT
TGACAGCGACAGCTATCAGTTGCTCAAGGCATATATGATGTCAATATCTCCGGTCTGGTAAGCACAACCA
TGCAGAATGAAGCCCGTCGTCTGCGTGCCGAACGCTGGAAAGCGGAAAATCAGGAAGGGATGGCTGAGGT
CGCCCGGTTTATTGAAATGAACGGCTCTTTTGCTGACGAGAACAGGGGCTGGTGAAATGCAGTTTAAGGT
TTACACCTATAAAAGAGAGAGCCGTTATCGTCTGTTTGTGGATGTACAGAGTGATATTATTGACACGCCC
GGGCGACGGATGGTGATCCCCCTGGCCAGTGCACGTCTGCTGTCAGATAAAGTCTCCCGTGAACTTTACC
CGGTGGTGCATATCGGGGATGAAAGCTGGCGCATGATGACCACCGATATGGCCAGTGTGCCGGTCTCCGT
TATCGGGGAAGAAGTGGCTGATCTCAGCCACCGCGAAAATGACATCAAAAACGCCATTAACCTGATGTTC
TGGGGAATATAAATGTCAGGCTCCCTTATACACAGCCAGTCTGCAGGTCGACCATAGTGACTGGATATGT
TGTGTTTTACAGTATTATGTAGTCTGTTTTTTATGCAAAATCTAATTTAATATATTGATATTTATATCAT
TTTACGTTTCTCGTTCAGCTTTCTTGTACAAAGTGGTGATAAACGGCCGGCCGAGCTCGCCCGGGGATCG
AGCGCAGCGGTATAAAAGGGCGCGGGGTGGCTGAGAGCATCAGTTGTGAATGAATGTTCGAGCCGAGCAG
ACGTGCCGCTGCCTTCGTTAATATCCTTTGAATAAGCCAACTTTGAATCACAAGACGCATACCAAACGGT
ACCAAAAGGTAGGTTCAACCACTGATGCCTAGGCACACCGAAACGACTAACCCTAATTCTTATCCTTTAC
TTCAGGCTAGCAATCAAAATGGATTACAACAAAAGGAGTAGTGTGAGTACGGTGCCGAATGCTGCTCCCA
TTCGCGTGGGCTTCGTGGGATTGAACGCGGCTAAGGGTTGGGCCATTAAAACGCATTATCCAGCCATACT
GCAGCTGAGCTCCCAGTTCCAAATAACAGCGCTTTATTCCCCCAAGATCGAGACGTCCATTGCGACAATT
CAGAGGCTGAAGTTGTCCAACGCCACAGCTTTCCCAACACTCGAGAGCTTCGCCTCGAGCTCCACGATCG
ATATGATTGTGATCGCAATCCAGGTGGCTTCCCACTACGAGGTGGTAATGCCCCTGCTCGAGTTTTCGAA
GAACAATCCTAATCTGAAGTATTTGTTTGTGGAATGGGCACTGGCCTGCTCGCTCGATCAGGCGGAGTCG
ATCTATAAGGCCGCTGCAGAGCGGGGCGTGCAAACAATAATCAGTCTGCAGGGACGAAAGAGCCCGTACA
TTTTGCGGGCAAAAGAGCTTATCTCCCAGGGCTACATCGGCGATATAAATAGCATCGAGATTGCAGGTAA
CGGAGGTTGGTACGGTTACGAGCGGCCGGTGAAAAGCCCGAAATACATTTACGAGATCGGAAACGGAGTT
GATCTGGTGACCACCACGTTCGGTCACACGATAGATATATTGCAGTACATGACCAGTTCGTACTTCAGCC
GTATCAATGCCATGGTGTTTAACAACATTCCAGAACAGGAGCTCATTGATGAGAGGGGCAATCGCCTGGG
CCAGCGGGTCCCAAAGACTGTCCCAGATCATCTCTTGTTCCAGGGCACGCTGCTCAACGGAAATGTTCCT
GTGTCCTGTTCCTTTAAGGGAGGCAAGCCTACGAAAAAGTTCACCAAGAATCTGGTCATAGATATCCATG
GTACAAAGGGTGATCTGAAGCTGGAGGGTGACGCTGGATTTGCGGAAATCTCGAATCTCGTTCTGTATTA
TTCGGGCACCCGCGCCAATGATTTTCCCCTGGCCAATGGTCAGCAGGCACCCTTGGACCCCGGCTACGAC
GCAGGCAAGGAGATTATGGAGGTGTATCACCTCCGAAACTACAACGCGATCGTTGGTAATATACACCGGC
TCTACCAGAGTATCAGCGATTTCCACTTCAACACCAAGAAAATCCCCGAGCTTCCATCGCAGTTCGTAAT
GCAAGGCTTCGATTTCGAAGGCTTTCCCACCCTGATGGATGCCTTGATCTTGCATCGCCTGATTGAAAGT
GTCTACAAGTCGAATATGATGGGCAGTACCCTGAATGTTTCCAACATCTCCCACTACTCGCTTTAAAAGC
TTAATCAACCTCTGGATTACAAAATTTGTGAAAGATTGACTGGTATTCTTAACTATGTTGCTCCTTTTAC
GCTATGTGGATACGCTGCTTTAATGCCTTTGTATCATGCTATTGCTTCCCGTATGGCTTTCATTTTCTCC
TCCTTGTATAAATCCTGGTTGCTGTCTCTTTATGAGGAGTTGTGGCCCGTTGTCAGGCAACGTGGCGTGG
TGTGCACTGTGTTTGCTGACGCAACCCCCACTGGTTGGGGCATTGCCACCACCTGTCAGCTCCTTTCCGG
GACTTTCGCTTTCCCCCTCCCTATTGCCACGGCGGAACTCATCGCCGCCTGCCTTGCCCGCTGCTGGACA
GGGGCTCGGCTGTTGGGCACTGACAATTCCGTGGTGTTGTCGGGGAAATCATCGTCCTTTCCTTGGCTGC
TCGCCTGTGTTGCCACCTGGATTCTGCGCGGGACGTCCTTCTGCTACGTCCCTTCGGCCCTCAATCCAGC
GGACCTTCCTTCCCGCGGCCTGCTGCCGGCTCTGCGGCCTCTTCCGCGTCTTCGCCTTCGCCCTCAGACG
AGTCGGATCTCCCTTTGGGCCGCCTCCCCGCCTGAAGCTTCCTAGGGATCTTTGTGAAGGAACCTTACTT
CTGTGGTGTGACATAATTGGACAAACTACCTACAGAGATTTAAAGCTCTAAGGTAAATATAAAATTTTTA
AGTGTATAATGTGTTAAACTACTGATTCTAATTGTTTGTGTATTTTAGATTCCAACCTATGGAACTGATG
AATGGGAGCAGTGGTGGAATGCCTTTAATGAGGAAAACCTGTTTTGCTCAGAAGAAATGCCATCTAGTGA
TGATGAGGCTACTGCTGACTCTCAACATTCTACTCCTCCAAAAAAGAAGAGAAAGGTAGAAGACCCCAAG
GACTTTCCTTCAGAATTGCTAAGTTTTTTGAGTCATGCTGTGTTTAGTAATAGAACTCTTGCTTGCTTTG
CTATTTACACCACAAAGGAAAAAGCTGCACTGCTATACAAGAAAATTATGGAAAAATATTTGATGTATAG
TGCCTTGACTAGAGATCATAATCAGCCATACCACATTTGTAGAGGTTTTACTTGCTTTAAAAAACCTCCC
ACACCTCCCCCTGAACCTGAAACATAAAATGAATGCAATTGTTGTTGTTAACTTGTTTATTGCAGCTTAT
AATGGTTACAAATAAAGCAATAGCATCACAAATTTCACAAATAAAGCATTTTTTTCACTGCATTCTAGTT
GTGGTTTGTCCAAACTCATCAATGTATCTTATCATGTCTACCGGTACTAGTTCTAGAGCGGCCGCTGGCC
ACGGGTGCGCATGATCGTGCTCCTGTCGTTGAGGACCCGGCTAGGCTGGCGGGGTTGCCTTACTGGTTAG
CAGAATGAATCACCGATACGCGAGCGAACGTGAAGCGACTGCTGCTGCAAAACGTCTGCGACCTGAGCAA
CAACATGAATGGTCTTCGGTTTCCGTGTTTCGTAAAGTCTGGAAACGCGGAAGTCAGCGCCCTGCACCAT
TATGTTCCGGAGGCGCGCCCTAGTTCCAGTGAAATCCAAGCATTTTCTAAATTAAATGTATTCTTATTAT
TATAGTTGTTATTTTTGATATATATAAACAACACTATTATGCCCACCATTTTTTTGAGATGCATCTACAC
AAGGAACAAACACTGGATGTCACTTTCAGTTCAAATTGTAACGCTAATCACTCCGAACAGGTCACAAAAA
ATTACCTTAAAAAGTCATAATATTAAATTAGAATAAATATAGCTGTGAGGGAAATATATACAAATATATT
GGAGCAAATAAATTGTACATACAAATATTTATTACTAATTTCTATTGAGACGAAATGAACCACTCGGAAC
CATTTGAGCGAACCGAATCGCGCGGAACTAACGACAGTCGCTCCAAGGTCGTCGAACAAAAGGTGAATGT
GTTGCGGAGAGCGGGTGGGAGACAGCGAAAGAGCAACTACGAAACGTGGTGTGGTGGAGGTGAATTATGA
AGAGGGCGCGCGATTTGAAAAGTATGTATATAAAAAATATATCCCGGTGTTTTATGTAGCGATAAACGAG
TTTTTGATGTAAGGTATGCAGGTGTGTAAGTCTTTTGGTTAGAAGACAAATCCAAAGTCTACTTGTGGGG
ATGTTCGAAGGGGAAATACTTGTATTCTATAGGTCATATCTTGTTTTTATTGGCACAAATATAATTACAT
TAGCTTTTTGAGGGGGCAATAAACAGTAAACACGATGGTAATAATGGTAAAAAAAAAAAACAAGCAGTTA
TTTCGGATATATGTCGGCTACTCCTTGCGTCGGGCCCGAAGTCTTAGAGCCAGATATGCGAGCACCCGGA
AGCTCACGATGAGAATGGCCAGACCCACGTAGTCCAGCGGCAGATCGGCGGCGGAGAAGTTAAGCGTCTC
CAGGATGACCTTGCCCGAACTGGGGCACGTGGTGTTCGACGATGTGCAGCTAATTTCGCCCGGCTCCACG
TCCGCCCATTGGTTAATCAGCAGACCCTCGTTGGCGTAACGGAACCATGAGAGGTACGACAACCATTTGA
GGTATACTGGCACCGAGCCCGAGTTCAAGAAGAAGCCGCCAAAGAGCAGGAATGGTATGATAACCGGCGG
ACCCACAGACAGCGCCATCGAGGTCGAGGAGCTGGCGCAGGATATTAGATATCCGAAGGACGTTGACACA
TTGGCCACCAGAGTGACCAGCGCCAGGCAGTTGAAGAAGTGCAGCACTCCGGCCCGCAGTCCGATCATCG
GATAGGCAATCGCCGTGAAGACCAGTGGCACTGTGAGAAAAAGCGGCAATTCGGCAATCGTTTTGCCCAG
AAAGTATGTGTCACAGCGATAAAGTCGACTTCGGGCCTCCCTCATAAAAACTGGCAGCTCTGAGGTGAAC
ACCTAAATCGAATCGATTCATTAGAAAGTTAGTAAATTATTGAAATGCAAATGTATTCTAAACATGACTT
ACATTTATCGTGGCAAAGACGTTTTGAAAGGTCATGTTGGTCAGGAAGAGGAAGATGGCTCCGTTGATAT
TCATCACACCCACTTGCGTGAGTTGTTGGCCCAAAAAGATGAGGCCAATCAAGATGGCAACCATCTGCAA
ATTAAAATGTTACTCGCATCTCATTAATATTCGCGAGTTAAATGAAATTTATTTATCTTCTGCAAAACTA
TAAACTATACATCTCATTGAAAAAAACTAAGAAGGGTGTGGAATCAGGCAATTCTATCTAAAATCTAGCG
AATTTGTTTCCAAGAATTGTAAGCGTTATATCATTTGTTTCCACTGGAACCACTCACCGTTGTCTGAATA
AGTCGCACTTTTACGAGGAGTGGTTCCTTGAGCACCGACAGCCAGGATCGCCACAGGACCGCCCGGAACT
GCATGAACCAGGTGGCCTTGTAGGTGTACCCATTCTCCGGCTGCTCCAGTGGCTTCTCCAGATTTTTGGT
GGCCAACAACTGCTCCATATCCCGGGCTACTTTGCTAATGGCAAAATTGTCGCATATCTTGGCGATCCGA
TCACGGGACTCGATCTCCCGTCCGGGCACAACGGCCAACACCTGTACGTAAAAGTCCGCCGGATTGTAGT
TGGTAGGACACTGGGCACCCACGCTGGATAGGAGTTGAGATGTTATGTAATACTAGATACCCTTAATAAA
CACATCGAACTCACTAGGAAAAGAAGTCGACGGCTTCGCTGGGAGTGCCCAAGAAAGCTACCCTGCCCTC
GGCCATCAGAAGGATCTTGTCAAAGAGCTCAAACAGCTCGGAAGACGGCTGATGAATGGTCAGGATGACG
GTCTTGCCCTTCTGCGACAGCTTCTTCAGCACCTGGACGACGCTGTGGGCGGTAAAGGAGTCCAGTCCGG
AGGTGGGCTCATCGCAGATCAGAAGCGGCGGATCGGTTAGAGCCTCGGAGGCGAATGCCAGACGCTTCCT
TTCTCCGCCGGACAGACCTTTCACCCTGCCGGGCACACCGATGATCGTGTGCTGACATTTGCTGAGCGAA
AGCTCCTGGATCACCTGATCCACGCGGGCCACTCGCTGCCGATAGGTCAGATGTCGTGGCATCCGCACCA
TGGCTTGGAAAATCAGGTGTTCCCTGGCCGTTAGGGAGCCGATAAAGAGGTCATCCTGCTGGACATAGGC
GCACCTGGCCTGCATCTCCTTGGCGTCCACAGGTTGGCCATTGAGCAGTCGCATCCCGGATGGCGATACT
TGGATGCCCTGCGGCGATCGAAAGGCAAGGGCATTCAGCAGGGTCGTCTTTCCGGCACCGGAACTGCCCA
TCACGGCCAAAAGTTCGCCCGGATAGGCCACGCCGCAAACTGAGTTTCAAATTGGTAATTGGACCCTTTA
TTAAGATTTCACACAGATCAGCCGACTGCGAATAGAAACTCACCGTTCTTGAGCAAATGTTTCCTGGGCG
CCGGTATGTGTCGCTCGTTGCAGAATAGTCCGCGTGTCCGGTTGACCAGCTGCCGCCATCCGGAGCCCGG
CTGATTGACCGCCCCAAAGATGTCCATATTGTGCCAGGCATAGGTGAGGTTCTCGGCTAGTTGGCCGCTC
CCTGAACCGGAGTCCTCCGGCGGACTGGGTGGCCGGAGCGTGCCGTAGTTTTTGGCCTGCCCGAAGCCCT
GGTTAATGCAGCTCTGCGAAGCCGCTCCGCTGTCACCCTGCAATGATAGGGGATCTCAAATATCAACTAC
AAGCGTTATGCTCATCTAACCCCGAACAAAAAGTACCCCGAAGTATCCTACGAAGTAGGTTTATACTTTT
ATTTATTTTTTGTGCATCTAGGATCAGCTTAAAATATCTGGTTGTTATATTTTTTGTAAAAAAGAATATA
GTCGAAAATGAATGCCTTTAGATGTCTTGATCATGATATGATCTCAAAAATTGTCTTATATAGCGAGAAC
AGCTACCAGAATAATCTGTTTCGTGTCACTATTTGTTTGTGCAATTGCGGTTTGGGATTTTTGTGGGTCG
CAGTTCTCACGCCGCAGACAATTTGATGTTGCAATCGCAGTTCCTATAGATCAAGTGAACTTAAGATGTA
TGCACATGTACTACTCACATTGTTCAGATGCTCGGCAGATGGGTGTTTGCTGCCTCCGCGAATTAATAGC
TCCTGATCCTCTTGGCCCATTGCCGGGATTTTTCACACTTTCCCCTGCTTACCCACCCAAAACCAATCAC
CACCCCAATCACTCAAAAAACAAACAAAAATAAGAAGCGAGAGGAGTTTTGGCACAGCACTTTGTGTTTA
ATTGATGGCGTAAACCGCTTGGAGCTTCGTCACGAAACCGCTGACAAAATGCAACTGAAGGCGGACATTG
ACGCTACGTAACGCTACAAACGGTGGCGAAAGAGATAGCGGACGCAGCGGCGAAAGAGACGGCGATATTT
CTGTGGACAGAGAAGGAGGCAAACAGCGCTGACTTTGAGTGGAATGTCATTTTGAGTGAGAGGTAATCGA
AAGAACCTGGTACATCAAATACCCTTGGATCGAAGTAAATTTAAAACTGATCAGATAAGTTCAATGATAT
CCAGTGCAGTAAAAAAAAAAAATGTTTTTTTTATCTACTTTCCGCAAAAATGGGTTTTATTAACTTACAT
ACATACTAGGCGCGCCCATATGTTCGGCTTGTCGACATGCCCGCCGTGACCGTCGAGAACCCGCTGACGC
TGCCCCGCGTATCCGCACCCGCCGACGCCGTCGCACGTCCCGTGCTCACCGTGACCACCGCGCCCAGCGG
TTTCGAGGGCGAGGGCTTCCCGGTGCGCCGCGCGTTCGCCGGGATCAACTACCGCCACCTCGACCCGTTC
ATCATGATGGACCAGATGGGTGAGGTGGAGTACGCGCCCGGGGAGCCCAAGGGCACGCCCTGGCACCCGC
ACCGCGGCTTCGAGACCGTGACCTACATCGTCGACGGTAACATGTGAGCAAAAGGCCAGCAAAAGGCCAG
GAACCGTAAAAAGGCCGCGTTGCTGGCGTTTTTCCATAGGCTCCGCCCCCCTGACGAGCATCACAAAAAT
CGACGCTCAAGTCAGAGGTGGCGAAACCCGACAGGACTATAAAGATACCAGGCGTTTCCCCCTGGAAGCT
CCCTCGTGCGCTCTCCTGTTCCGACCCTGCCGCTTACCGGATACCTGTCCGCCTTTCTCCCTTCGGGAAG
CGTGGCGCTTTCTCATAGCTCACGCTGTAGGTATCTCAGTTCGGTGTAGGTCGTTCGCTCCAAGCTGGGC
TGTGTGCACGAACCCCCCGTTCAGCCCGACCGCTGCGCCTTATCCGGTAACTATCGTCTTGAGTCCAACC
CGGTAAGACACGACTTATCGCCACTGGCAGCAGCCACTGGTAACAGGATTAGCAGAGCGAGGTATGTAGG
CGGTGCTACAGAGTTCTTGAAGTGGTGGCCTAACTACGGCTACACTAGAAGAACAGTATTTGGTATCTGA
GCTCTGCTGAAGCCAGTTACCTTCGGAAAAAGAGTTGGTAGCTCTTGATCCGGCAAACAAACCACCGCTG
GTAGCGGTGGTTTTTTTGTTTGCAAGCAGCAGATTACGCGCAGAAAAAAAGGATCTCAAGAAGATCCTTT
GATCTTTTCTACGGGGTCTGACGCTCAGTGGAACGAAAACTCACGTTAAGGGATTTTGGTCATGAGATTA
TCAAAAAGGATCTTCACCTAGATCCTTTTAAATTAAAAATGAAGTTTTAAATCAATCTAAAGTATATATG
AGTAAACTTGGTCTGACAGTTACCAATGCTTAATCAGTGAGGCACCTATCTCAGCGATCTGTCTATTTCG
TTCATCCATAGTTGCCTGACTCCCCGTCGTGTAGATAACTACGATACGGGAGGGCTTACCATCTGGCCCC
AGTGCTGCAATGATACCGCGAGACCCACGCTCACCGGCTCCAGATTTATCAGCAATAAACCAGCCAGCCG
GAAGGGCCGAGCGCAGAAGTGGTCCTGCAACTTTATCCGCCTCCATCCAGTCTATTAATTGTTGCCGGGA
AGCTAGAGTAAGTAGTTCGCCAGTTAATAGTTTGCGCAACGTTGTTGCCATTGCTACAGGCATCGTGGTG
TCACGCTCGTCGTTTGGTATGGCTTCATTCAGCTCCGGTTCCCAACGATCAAGGCGAGTTACATGATCCC
CCATGTTGTGCAAAAAAGCGGTTAGCTCCTTCGGTCCTCCGATCGTTGTCAGAAGTAAGTTGGCCGCAGT
GTTATCACTCATGGTTATGGCAGCACTGCATAATTCTCTTACTGTCATGCCATCCGTAAGATGCTTTTCT
GTGACTGGTGAGTACTCAACCAAGTCATTCTGAGAATAGTGTATGCGGCGACCGAGTTGCTCTTGCCCGG
CGTCAATACGGGATAATACCGCGCCACATAGCAGAACTTTAAAAGTGCTCATCATTGGAAAACGTTCTTC
GGGGCGAAAACTCTCAAGGATCTTACCGCTGTTGAGATCCAGTTCGATGTAACCCACTCGTGCACCCAAC
TGATCTTCAGCATCTTTTACTTTCACCAGCGTTTCTGGGTGAGCAAAAACAGGAAGGCAAAATGCCGCAA
AAAAGGGAATAAGGGCGACACGGAAATGTTGAATACTCATACTCTTCCTTTTTCAATATTATTGAAGCAT
TTATCAGGGTTATTGTCTCATGAGCGGATACATATTTGAATGTATTTAGAAAAATAAACAAATAGGGGTT
CCGCGCACATTTCCCCGAAAAGTGCCACCTGACGTC
Features (pLannotate 1.2.2; 23 found; start..end, strand, type, name):
     83..207     +  protein_bind   attR1: mutant version of attR; recombination site for the Gateway® LR reaction LR Clonase™
    232..262     +  promoter       lac UV5 promoter: E. coli lac promoter with an "up" mutation
    286..315     +  promoter       cat promoter (fragment): promoter of the E. coli cat gene encoding chloramphenicol acetyltransferase
    316..975     +  CDS            CmR: chloramphenicol acetyltransferase; cat; confers resistance to chloramphenicol
   1154..1312    +  CDS            ccdA (fragment): CCDA_ECO57 - Also known as H, letA. Experimental evidence at protein level: Swiss-Prot protein existence level 1. Antitoxin component of a type II toxin-antitoxin (TA) system which inhibits the post-segregational killing (PSK) of plasmid-free cells, also referred to as a plasmid addiction system. Binds to and blocks the activity of CcdB; will also remove bound CcdB protein from the CcdB-GyrA complex by forming a CcdA-CcdB complex, a process termed rejuvenation. Functions as a transcriptional corepressor for the ccdAB operon, repression also requires CcdB (By similarity). From Escherichia coli
   1317..1619    +  CDS            ccdB: CCDB_ECOLI - Also known as G, letB, letD. Experimental evidence at protein level: Swiss-Prot protein existence level 1. Toxic component of a type II toxin-antitoxin (TA) system, functioning in plasmid maintainence. Responsible for the post- segregational killing (PSK) of plasmid-free cells, also referred to as a plasmid addiction system. Half-life of over 2 hours. Cell killing by CcdB is accompanied by filamentation, defects in chromosome and plasmid segregation, defects in cell division, formation of anucleate cells, decreased DNA synthesis and plasmid loss. Interferes with the activity of DN
   1663..1787    -  protein_bind   attR2: mutant version of attR; recombination site for the Gateway® LR reaction LR Clonase™
   1969..2035    +  intron         Mhc intron: modified Drosophila myosin heavy chain intron 16 (Pfeiffer et al., 2010)
   2049..3353    +  CDS            GAL80: GAL80_YEAST - Experimental evidence at protein level: Swiss-Prot protein existence level 1. This protein is a negative regulator for the gene expression of the lactose/galactose metabolic genes. It binds to GAL4 and so blocks transcriptional activation by it, in the absence of an inducing sugar. From Saccharomyces cerevisiae (strain ATCC 204508 / S288c) (Baker's yeast).
   3363..3951    +  misc_feature   WPRE: woodchuck hepatitis virus posttranscriptional regulatory element
   3967..4041    +  CDS            small t antigen (fragment): SV40 (simian virus 40) small t antigen
   4043..4108    +  intron         small t intron: SV40 (simian virus 40) small t antigen intron
   4238..4258    +  CDS            SV40 NLS: nuclear localization signal of SV40 (simian virus 40) large T antigen
   4265..4399    +  CDS            LT_POVHA (fragment): Protein inferred from homology: Swiss-Prot protein existence level 3. Isoform large T antigen is a key early protein essential for both driving viral replication and inducing cellular transformation. Plays a role in viral genome replication by driving entry of quiescent cells into the cell cycle and by autoregulating the synthesis of viral early mRNA. Displays highly oncogenic activities by corrupting the host cellular checkpoint mechanisms that guard cell division and the transcription, replication, and repair of DNA. Participates in the modulation of cellular gene expression preceeding viral
   4424..4507    +  CDS            large T antigen (fragment): large T antigen from SV40 (simian virus 40)
   4530..4651    +  polyA_signal   SV40 poly(A) signal: SV40 polyadenylation signal
   4666..4685    -  misc_feature   MCS (fragment): pBluescript multiple cloning site
   4760..4915    -  CDS            YPB1_ECOLX (fragment): Protein predicted: Swiss-Prot protein existence level 4. From Escherichia coli.
   4920..9039    -  gene           mini-white: white; This modified version of the white gene lacks part of the first intron.
   9255..9324    -  protein_bind   attB: attB site for the φC31 integrase (Groth et al., 2000) phage φC31 integrase
   9411..9999    -  rep_origin     ori: high-copy-number ColE1/pMB1/pBR322/pUC origin of replication
  10170..11030   -  CDS            AmpR: β-lactamase; bla; confers resistance to ampicillin, carbenicillin, and related antibiotics
  11031..11135   -  promoter       AmpR promoter: bla
