[The description below was written by a language model from this plasmid's Addgene catalogue record and pLannotate feature annotations shown in this document.]
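Description:
pBPGAL80Uw-6 is a Drosophila transgenesis and expression vector built on the pBPGUw backbone, designed as a Gateway destination plasmid for placing the yeast GAL80 repressor under the control of a user-supplied enhancer fragment. It replicates in E. coli from a high-copy ColE1/pUC-type origin and carries ampicillin resistance on the backbone. A second marker, chloramphenicol resistance, sits within the Gateway cassette between attR1 and attR2 alongside the ccdB toxin gene. Because ccdB is present, the unrecombined plasmid has to be maintained in a ccdB-tolerant strain. An LR reaction replaces the cassette with the fragment from an entry clone and removes both ccdB and CmR.

Downstream of the attR cassette lies the expression unit. No core promoter is annotated in the feature tables, although the sequencing primer name suggests a DSCP (Drosophila synthetic core promoter) element lies upstream of the coding region. The annotated parts are a modified Drosophila myosin heavy chain intron, the S. cerevisiae GAL80 coding sequence (cloned NheI to HindIII), a WPRE, and an SV40 3′ region containing the small t intron and polyadenylation signal. The intron and WPRE are post-transcriptional elements generally included to raise expression levels. The small t, large T and NLS fragments called in this region are simply parts of that SV40 segment rather than expressed products.

For fly transformation, the plasmid carries a φC31 attB site for integrase-mediated insertion into genomic attP landing sites and a mini-white eye-colour marker for identifying transformants. GAL80 binds GAL4 and blocks its transcriptional activation, so lines made from this vector can suppress GAL4-driven expression in enhancer-defined cell populations, refining GAL4/UAS expression patterns. The depositor and sequencing-derived records are the same length and give matching annotations.
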