Addgene plasmid #26236: pBPGAL80Uw-6
Depositing lab: Gerald Rubin. Depositing organization: HHMI, Janelia Research Campus. Publication: Refinement of tools for targeted gene expression in Drosophila. Pfeiffer BD, Ngo TT, Hibbard KL, Murphy C, Jenett A, Truman JW, Rubin GM. Genetics. 2010 Oct;186(2):735-55. doi: 10.1534/genetics.110.119917. Epub 2010 Aug 9. PubMed 20697123.
Backbone
  Vector backbone: pBPGUw
  Backbone size w/o insert (bp): 9409
  Vector type: Insect Expression
Growth in bacteria
  Bacterial resistance: Chloramphenicol and Ampicillin, 25 & 100 μg/mL
  Growth temperature: 37°C
  Growth strain: ccdB Survival
  Growth instructions: ccdB Survival 2T1 strain (Invitrogen), or equivalent, must be used to propagate plasmids carrying the ccdB gene.
  Copy number: High Copy
Gene/Insert
  Gene/Insert name: GAL80
  Species: S. cerevisiae (budding yeast)
  Insert size (bp): 1308
  Entrez Gene: GAL80 (a.k.a. YML051W)
  Cloning method: Restriction Enzyme; 5′ cloning site NheI (not destroyed); 3′ cloning site HindIII (not destroyed)
  Sequencing primers: 5′ DSCP F: GAGCTCGCCCGGGGATC; 3′ GAL80 R: GACTCCGCCTGATCGAGCGAGC
Terms and licenses: Academic/Nonprofit Terms; Industry Terms: Not Available to Industry
How to cite: pBPGAL80Uw-6 was a gift from Gerald Rubin (Addgene plasmid # 26236 ; http://n2t.net/addgene:26236 ; RRID:Addgene_26236)
