>Addgene plasmid #26236 | pBPGAL80Uw-6 | addgene partial sequence | sequence record 32356 | 26236 with ccdB-Fwd 5'-GCATGATGACCACCGATATG
AGAGTGGCTGATCTCAGCCACCGCGAAAATGACATCAAAAACGCCATTAACCTGATGTTCTGGGGAATAT
AAATGTCAGGCTCCCTTATACACAGCCAGTCTGCAGGTCGACCATAGTGACTGGATATGTTGTGTTTTAC
AGTATTATGTAGTCTGTTTTTTATGCAAAATCTAATTTAATATATTGATATTTATATCATTTTACGTTTC
TCGTTCAGCTTTCTTGTACAAAGTGGTGATAAACGGCCGGCCGAGCTCGCCCGGGGATCGAGCGCAGCGG
TATAAAAGGGCGCGGGGTGGCTGAGAGCATCAGTTGTGAATGAATGTTCGAGCCGAGCAGACGTGCCGCT
GCCTTCGTTAATATCCTTTGAATAAGCCAACTTTGAATCACAAGACGCATACCAAACGGTACCAAAAGGT
AGGTTCAACCACTGATGCCTAGGCACACCGAAACGACTAACCCTAATTCTTATCCTTTACTTCAGGCTAG
CAATCAAAATGGATTACAACAAAAGGAGTAGTGTGAGTACGGTGCCGAATGCTGCTCCCATTCGCGTGGG
CTTCGTGGGATTGAACGCGGCTAAGGGTTGGGCCATTAAAACGCATTATCCAGCCATACTGCAGCTGAGC
TCCCAGTTCCAAATAACAGCGCTTTATTCCCCCAAGATCGAGACGTCCATTGCGACAATTCAGAGGCTGA
AGTTGTCCAACGCCACAGCTTTCCCAACACTCGAGAGCTT
